Addgene plasmid #246588: pTW334e3
Purpose: sequential knock out of A. thaliana Rubisco assembly factors
Depositing lab: Tina Wang. Depositing organization: University of Wisconsin, Madison. Publication: Directed evolution of a plant Rubisco chaperone with altered client recognition. Li S, Lee B, Lao Y, Lertwiriyapiti S, Huang X, Wang T. Proc Natl Acad Sci U S A. 2025 Sep 16;122(37):e2510701122. doi: 10.1073/pnas.2510701122. Epub 2025 Sep 11. PubMed 40932770.
Backbone
  Vector backbone: cloDF13
  Vector type: Bacterial Expression
Growth in bacteria
  Bacterial resistance: Spectinomycin, 50 μg/mL
  Growth temperature: 37°C
  Growth strain: DH5alpha
  Copy number: Low Copy
Gene/Insert
  Gene/Insert name: AtRaf1, AtRaf2, AtBSD2, AtCpn60alpha, AtCpn60beta, AtCpn20
  Species: A. thaliana (mustard weed)
  Entrez Gene: AT3G04550 (a.k.a. AT3G04550, F7O18.2, F7O18_2); CPN20 (a.k.a. AT5G20720, ATCPN21, CHAPERONIN 10, CHCPN10, CHLOROPLAST CHAPERONIN 10, CPN10, CPN21, T1M15.120, T1M15_120, chaperonin 20); CPN60B (a.k.a. AT1G55490, CPN60BETA, Cpn60beta1, LEN1, LESION INITIATION 1, T5A14.11, T5A14_11, chaperonin 60 beta, chaperonin-60beta1); CPN60A (a.k.a. AT2G28000, CH-CPN60A, CHAPERONIN-60ALPHA, CHLOROPLAST CHAPERONIN 60ALPHA, Cpn60alpha1, SCHLEPPERLESS, SLP, T1E2.8, T1E2_8, chaperonin-60alpha, chaperonin-60alpha1)
  Cloning method: Golden Gate
Terms and licenses: Academic/Nonprofit Terms; Industry Terms: Not Available to Industry
How to cite: pTW334e3 was a gift from Tina Wang (Addgene plasmid # 246588 ; http://n2t.net/addgene:246588 ; RRID:Addgene_246588)
