[The description below was written by a language model from this plasmid's Addgene catalogue record and pLannotate feature annotations shown in this document.]
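Description:
pTW334e3 is a low-copy bacterial expression plasmid built on a CloDF13 (CDF) backbone by Golden Gate assembly. It carries six Arabidopsis thaliana genes involved in Rubisco folding and assembly. It is propagated in E. coli and selected with spectinomycin through an aadA resistance gene driven by the bla (AmpR) promoter. The CDF origin is compatible with other common replicons, so the plasmid can be maintained alongside additional plasmids in the same cell.

The payload is organised as two divergently oriented, IPTG-inducible operons, each under a tac promoter with a lac operator. A lacI gene driven by the lacIq promoter supplies repressor from the plasmid itself, and an rrnB T1 terminator lies downstream of it. The forward operon contains three coding regions: Raf1 (annotated as RAF1.2), a region that the automated annotation labels ATP1/PDL1 and that by its position presumably corresponds to the AtRaf2 listed in the catalogue entry, and BSD2. The reverse operon encodes the chloroplast chaperonin system, Cpn60alpha, Cpn60beta and the co-chaperonin Cpn20. T7 gene 10 ribosome binding sites are annotated upstream of the second and third genes. All plant coding regions are annotated as fragments of the reference proteins, but the record does not say what was removed or why.

The stated purpose is the sequential knockout of A. thaliana Rubisco assembly factors, which suggests the plasmid belongs to a series for testing which factors are required. The record does not say which variant in such a series this is. All six listed factors appear to be present in the feature table. The associated work concerns directed evolution of a plant Rubisco chaperone with altered client recognition.
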