Features (pLannotate 1.2.2; 22 found; start..end, strand, type, name):
     14..85      +  promoter       AmpR promoter: bla
     86..874     +  CDS            aadA: S3AD_ECOLX - Experimental evidence at protein level: Swiss-Prot protein existence level 1. Mediates bacterial resistance to the antibiotics streptomycin and spectinomycin. From Escherichia coli.
    964..985     +  protein_bind   CAP binding site: CAP binding activates transcription in the presence of cAMP. E. coli catabolite activator protein
   1004..1021    +  promoter       tet promoter (fragment): E. coli promoter for tetracycline efflux protein gene
   1194..1222    +  promoter       tac promoter: strong E. coli promoter; hybrid between the trp and lac UV5 promoters
   1230..1246    +  protein_bind   lac operator: The lac repressor binds to the lac operator to inhibit transcription in E. coli. This inhibition can be relieved by adding lactose or isopropyl-β-D-thiogalactopyranoside (IPTG). lac repressor encoded by lacI
   1336..2499    +  CDS            RAF1.2 (fragment): RAF2_ARATH - Experimental evidence at protein level: Swiss-Prot protein existence level 1. Required for assembly or stability of RuBisCO. Acts at a postchaperonin step to fold and/or assemble the large subunit (rbcL) into RuBisCO. RAF1 brackets an rbcL dimer (rbcL(2)), leading to rbcL(8)-RAF1(4) complex formation. In the next step, RBCS displaces RAF1, thus resulting in holoenzyme formation. From Arabidopsis thaliana (Mouse-ear cress).
   2507..3043    +  CDS            ATP1 (fragment): ATP1_ARATH - Also known as PDL1 From Arabidopsis thaliana (Mouse-ear cress).
   3085..3324    +  CDS            BSD2 (fragment): BSD2_ARATH - Experimental evidence at protein level: Swiss-Prot protein existence level 1. Chloroplast chaperone required for RuBisCo biogenesis and translational regulation of the RuBisCo large subunit (RbcL) (PubMed:29217567). Stabilizes an end-state assembly intermediate of eight RbcL subunits until the small subunits (RBCSs) become available to produce a complete stable RuBisCo complex containing eight small and eight large subunits (PubMed:29217567). From Arabidopsis thaliana (Mouse-ear cress).
   3434..4039    -  CDS            CPN20 (fragment): CH20_ARATH - Also known as CHCPN10, CPN21. Experimental evidence at protein level: Swiss-Prot protein existence level 1. Involved in abscisic acid (ABA) signaling, independently of its co-chaperone role. Acts as negative regulator of the CHLH-WRKY40 coupled ABA signaling pathway, downstream of CHLH and upstream of WRKY40. From Arabidopsis thaliana (Mouse-ear cress).
   4050..4072    -  RBS            RBS: efficient ribosome binding site from bacteriophage T7 gene 10 (Olins and Rangwala, 1989)
   4117..5754    -  CDS            CPN60B1 (fragment): CPNB1_ARATH - Also known as Cpn60-B(3), LEN1. Experimental evidence at protein level: Swiss-Prot protein existence level 1. Binds RuBisCO small and large subunits and is implicated in the assembly of the enzyme oligomer. Involved in protein assisted folding. Required for proper plastid division. From Arabidopsis thaliana (Mouse-ear cress).
   5765..5787    -  RBS            RBS: efficient ribosome binding site from bacteriophage T7 gene 10 (Olins and Rangwala, 1989)
   5806..7434    -  CDS            CPN60A1 (fragment): CPNA1_ARATH - Also known as Cpn60-A(2), SLP. Experimental evidence at protein level: Swiss-Prot protein existence level 1. Binds RuBisCO small and large subunits and is implicated in the assembly of the enzyme oligomer. Involved in protein assisted folding. Required for proper chloroplast development. From Arabidopsis thaliana (Mouse-ear cress).
   7509..7525    -  protein_bind   lac operator: The lac repressor binds to the lac operator to inhibit transcription in E. coli. This inhibition can be relieved by adding lactose or isopropyl-β-D-thiogalactopyranoside (IPTG). lac repressor encoded by lacI
   7533..7561    -  promoter       tac promoter: strong E. coli promoter; hybrid between the trp and lac UV5 promoters
   7734..7751    -  promoter       tet promoter (fragment): E. coli promoter for tetracycline efflux protein gene
   7770..7791    -  protein_bind   CAP binding site: CAP binding activates transcription in the presence of cAMP. E. coli catabolite activator protein
   7804..7881    +  promoter       lacIq promoter: lacI (mutant); In the lacIq allele, a single base change in the promoter boosts expression of the lacI gene about 10-fold.
   7882..8964    +  CDS            lacI: lac repressor; lacI; The lac repressor binds to the lac operator to inhibit transcription in E. coli. This inhibition can be relieved by adding lactose or isopropyl-β-D-thiogalactopyranoside (IPTG).
   8987..9031    -  terminator     rrnB T1 terminator: transcription terminator T1 from the E. coli rrnB gene
   9121..9859    +  rep_origin     CloDF13 ori: Plasmids containing the CloDF13 (CDF) origin of replication can be propagated in E. coli cells that contain additional plasmids with compatible origins.
>Addgene plasmid #246588 | pTW334e3 | addgene full sequence | sequence record 492819 | Addgene NGS Result
ATTTTTCTAAATACATTCAAATATGTATCCGCTCATGAGACAATAACCCTGATAAATGCTTCAATAATAT
TGAAAAAGGAAGAGTATGAGGGAAGCGGTGATCGCCGAAGTATCGACTCAACTATCAGAGGTAGTTGGCG
TCATCGAGCGCCATCTCGAACCGACGTTGCTGGCCGTACATTTGTACGGCTCCGCAGTGGATGGCGGCCT
GAAGCCACACAGTGATATTGATTTGCTGGTTACGGTGACCGTAAGGCTTGATGAAACAACGCGGCGAGCT
TTGATCAACGACCTTTTGGAAACTTCGGCTTCCCCTGGAGAGAGCGAGATTCTCCGCGCTGTAGAAGTCA
CCATTGTTGTGCACGACGACATCATTCCGTGGCGTTATCCAGCTAAGCGCGAACTGCAATTTGGAGAATG
GCAGCGCAATGACATTCTTGCAGGTATCTTCGAGCCAGCCACGATCGACATTGATCTGGCTATCTTGCTG
ACAAAAGCAAGAGAACATAGCGTTGCCTTGGTAGGTCCAGCGGCGGAGGAACTCTTTGATCCGGTTCCTG
AACAGGATCTATTTGAGGCGCTAAATGAAACCTTAACGCTATGGAACTCGCCGCCCGACTGGGCTGGAGA
TGAGCGAAATGTAGTGCTTACGTTGTCCCGCATTTGGTACAGCGCAGTAACCGGCAAAATCGCGCCGAAG
GATGTCGCTGCCGACTGGGCAATGGAGCGCCTGCCGGCCCAGTATCAGCCCGTCATACTTGAAGCTAGAC
AGGCTTATCTTGGACAAGAAGAAGATCGCTTGGCCTCGCGCGCAGATCAGTTGGAAGAATTTGTCCACTA
CGTGAAAGGCGAGATCACCAAGGTAGTCGGCAAATAAACGCCATGGGCATTAAAAAATGCCCTCTTGGGT
TATCAAGAGGGTCATTATATTTGCTGAGGAGTGCCGTTAATGCGCAACGCAATTAATGTAAGTTAGCTCA
CTCATTAGGCACAATTCTCATGTTTGACAGCTTATCATCGACTGCACGGTGCACCAATGCTTCTGGCGTC
AGGCAGCCATCGGAAGCTGTGGTATGGCTGTGCAGGTCGTAAATCACTGCATAATTCGTGTCGCTCAAGG
CGCACTCCCGTTCTGGATAATGTTTTTTGCGCCGACATCATAACGGTTCTGGCAAATATTCTGAAATGAG
CTGTTGACAATTAATCATCGGCTCGTATAATGTGTGGAATTGTGAGCGGATAACAATTTCACACAGGAAA
CAGCCAGTCCGTTTAGGTGTTTTCACGAGCACTTCACCAACAACGCGTACAACTAGGAGATATACCATGG
GTATGCAACAGCTCTACCAACCGTTCCGACCACCGTCATCTCCCATTCCAACCCAATTCCGTTCACTCGA
CTCCGCCGGTAAAATCGAAATCCTCGCCGGTCGAATGGCTCTCTGGTTCGAATACGCACCTCTTATCTCT
TCTCTTTACACCGATGGTTTCACTCCTCCAACCATCGAAGAACTCACCGGAATCTCAAGCATCGAACAGA
ACCGTTTAATCGTCGGTGCGCAAGTTCGTGACTCAATTCTTCAATCTATCCATGAACCGGAACTTATTTC
TGCGTTCGACACCGGTGGTGCAGAGCTTCTATACGAAATTCGTCTCCTTAGCACCACGCAGCGTGTTGCA
GCCGCCACATTCATCATTGATCGTAATATTGATTCGAAAGGAGCACAGGATTTGGCACGAGCCATCAAGG
ATTATCCTAACCGTCGTGGAGACGTTGGATGGTTGGATTTTGATTACAACTTACCAGGAGATTGTCTTTC
ATTCTTGTATTACAGGCAGAGCAGAGAGAATAAGAATCCATCGGATCAGAGAACCTCGATGCTTCTACAA
GCATTGGGGGTTGCAGAATCAGAAAAGGCTAAGAACAGGTTGAACACAGAGCTATACGGGGACAAGGAAG
CAGAGAAGGAGAAGGAGAAGAAGAAGAAGGAAGAGGAAGTCAAAGCTATTCGGATTCCAGTGGTGAGGCT
TAAGTTTGGAGAAGTAGCAGAAGCGACCTCGGTGGTAGTTTTACCGGTTTGTAAAGCAGAGGAAGGGGAA
AAGAAGATTCTTGAAGCTCCAATGGAGATCATAGCCGGAGGGGATTTTAAGGTGGTTGAGGCGGAGAAAG
GATGGAAGAGATGGGTAGTGCTTCCGTCGTGGAACCCAGTGGCAGCCATTGGGAAAGGCGGTGTGGCGGT
TTCTTTCAGGGATGATAGAAAAGTGCTGCCTTGGGATGGAAAGGAGGAGCCTTTACTGGTAGTGGCCGAT
AGGGTGAGGAATGTTGTGGAGGCTGATGACGGGTATTATCTCGTGGTGGCTGAGAACGGACTTAAGCTAG
AGAAAGGATCAGATTTGAAGGCGAGAGAGGTGAAGGAGAGTTTAGGGATGGTTGTTTTGGTGGTGAGGCC
GCCAAGAGAAGATGATGATGATTGGCAGACAAGTCATCAGAACTGGGACTGAATTACAAAAATTAGGAGA
TATACATATGATGTCTAATCTGGCGCAGGATTTTCTTGGTGACTTCGGAGCTCGTGACCCTTACCCGGAG
GAGATAGCGAGTCAATTCGGAGATAAAGTGTTGGGATGCCAAAGCACTGAGCACAAGATTTTGATACCAA
ACGCATCTGTTTTGTCTCTCTCCCAGCTTCAGTGTTCCCCTGTTTCGTCTTCACAGCCTCCTTTGTCCGG
CGATGATGCCAGAACTCTCCTCCACAAGGTTTTGGGATGGAGTATAGTGGATAATGAAGCGGGTGGTCTG
AAAATAAGGTGTATGTGGAAAGTGAGGGATTTTGGGTGCGGTGTTGAACTCATAAACAGGATCCATAAGG
TTGCTGAAGCTTCTGGTCATTACCCTTCTCTTCACTTGGAAAGTCCTACCCAAGTTCGAGCTGAACTATT
TACCTCTTCTATCGGAGGGTTGAGCATGAATGATTTCATAATGGCGGCTAAAATAGATGATATCAAGACT
TCTGATCTTTCCCCTAGGAAAAGAGCTTGGGCGTGATTCAGCTAAGACACTGCACAGGAGATATACATAT
GATGGCCGCAAACAATAATCCTCAGGGCACTAAACCAAACAGTTTAGTTTGTGCAAATTGTGAAGGGGAA
GGTTGTGTGGCATGTTCTCAATGCAAAGGAGGTGGTGTGAATTTGATTGATCATTTCAATGGTCAGTTTA
AAGCTGGTGCACTCTGTTGGCTTTGCAGAGGTAAAAAGGAGGTGTTGTGTGGGGACTGCAATGGAGCTGG
TTTCATTGGTGGGTTCTTGAGCACCTTCGATGAGTAGAGTCAGTAGGGCCCTAAAAAAAAACCCCGCCCC
TGACAGGGCAGGGTTTTTTTTGGCGAAAAAACCCCGCTGAAGCGGGGTTTTTTGCGTACATTGGCTCCGT
CTAAGAAAGTATAGCCATCACATCTGAAGCTCTGAGGGCAATGTAGTTGGAACCATCTTTGCCCTTGAAG
TCGTTACCAGCATACTTGGAGTAAAGTACTGTGCTTCCGGTTGATACTGGTAGAGGCGTAATTTTACCTT
CCTCGTCTAGGGAACCCGGTCCAACTGCTATCACGGTGCCAATAGAAGGCTTCTCTTTGGTAGTCTCGGT
TAACAACAACCCTCCAGCTGTTTTCTCCTCCGCCTCAGCAACCTTAATAAAGACTCGGTCATTCAAAGGT
TTGAGATCTTTGATGTCCTCTGTCTCAAGAATGCCAACAATATCATCTTCCTTGAGGATAAGATGCTTCA
CATCATTGAACTCCACCTCAGTTCCTGCGTATTTGGAGTAGATAATTTGTGCTCCAGTAGGGACAGTGAT
ATCAATTTTGTTCTTCCCAATAGTTCTTCCTTCACCCACAGCAACGACTTCACCTCCTTGAGGTTTTGAT
TGAGCAGTGGATGGAAGTAAGATACCACCTAAAGTCTTCTCCTCTGCCTCCTTGATCTTCACCAAAACTC
GATCTCCCAATGGCTTAATTGAAGTATACTTAGGGGCAACAACAGAGGCCATATGTATATCTCCTTCTTA
AAGTTAAACAAAATTATTTCTAGAGGGCAATTGTTATCCGGTCGACGTCGACCTTAGTATCCGTAACCTG
AGTTGTCCATTGGGTTGCCGACGGGAACTGGTTCAGGTTCCTTGATCTCAACAACAACGCAGTCCGACAT
CAAGAAAGTCTTTGCAACCGAAGCTGCGTGTTCCAAGCAACATCTCACAACCTTTGTTGGATCGATGATT
CCTGCAGCCATCAAATCCTCGTACTTGCCGGTTGCAGCATTGTAACCGAATTTCACGTTATCGTTGGAAA
GCACCTTCTCGCTAACTACACTTCCATTAACACCAGCATTCTTGGCGATTAGTTTTAGGGGGTAACTTAG
TGCTCTTTTAACTATATCCGCTCCAACCTTTTCTTCATCATTATCAAGCGTGGCTTTAATGGCATCAACC
TTGGAAGCAAGACGAAGCAGAGTGCAACCACCACCAACAACAATACCTTCCTCGACAGCGGCCTTTGTTG
CATTAAGAGCATCTTCAACTCTCAACTTCTTCTCTTTGAGTTCTGTCTCAGTTTGTGCTCCAACCTGAAT
CACAGCAACTCCACCAGAGAGCTTTGCAATTCTCTCATTGAGTTTCTCCTTCTCGTAATCTTGCTCCGCT
TGCTCAATAAGATTTTTAATCTGTGTAACACGCTTTTTCACTGCATCCTGTGTGCTTCCATCACCCACTA
TGGTCGAGGTTTCCTTTGTGAGGACAACCTTTGAAGCATTACCAAGAACCTCTTTTCCAGCTTTGTCAAG
TGAAAGACCAACTTCCTCACGGATCACAGTTGCTCCAGTTAGAATGGCAATATCATCAAGGTATTGGCTC
TTGCGCTCTCCAAACCCTGGAGCTCTGAGAGCTGCTATCTTCAGTGTACCTCTAAGCTTGTTTACAACAA
GAGTCGCTAAAGCTTCTTGTTCAATGTCTTCAGCAATAATTAATATTGGGTATCCGCCTCTAATTGCATC
CTCCAAAACACCAACAAGATCCCTTGCATTGGTAATTTTCTTGTCAACGAGAAGTAACTTGCAATTGTCG
AACTCGACGGACATTTTCTCGCTGTCTGTCACAAAGTAAGGAGAGATATAACCACGGTCAAATTGCATTC
CTTCTACGACGTAGAGGTTGTTCTCGGCACTTTTACCCTCCTCAAGGGTAACCACACCTTTCCTGCCCAC
TTTGCTCATTGCTTCAGCAATCATATTTCCAATTTCGTCGTTGTTACCCGCACTAACAGCTGCAACATCT
GCAAGTTCACTGTCTTCAACCTCCTTAGACATTTTCTTGAGCTCGGTAACCAAAGCCTTTGCTGTCTTCT
CAATACCTCTGGTGATCAAAACAGGGTTTGCACCAGCAGCTACCACCTTGACACCCTCAGCGATAAAACC
TTGTGCAAGAACAACAGATGTTGTTGTACCGTCACCAGCCAAGTCATTGGTTTTGGCAGCCGCTTGCCTC
ACAAGCTTAGCGCCAATGTTCTCAACCGGGTCTTCCAACTCAACCTCTCTTGCAACAGTCACACCATCAT
TAACAATTCGTGGTGATCCATACTTGCTCTCAAGAACAACATTTCGTCCTTTGGGTCCAAGTGTAACGCC
AACAAGATCTGCGAGCTTGTTGACACCAGCTTGAAGTCTCCTAATGGTAGTCCCATCTTTGTTGAAATGT
AATTCCTTTGCTGCCATATGTATATCTCCTTCTTAAAGTTAAACAAAATTATTTCTAGCTCCTTACACCA
TGAGGCCCTCAGGAGCAGCAGCAGCAGGAGCCTTGGGTTTCGGTTTGTCAACAACAATGGCCTGAGTGGT
CAGTACCATTCCTGCTACGGAAGCAGCGTTCTGTAGCGCACATCTTGTCACTTTAGCCGGATCAATCACT
CCAGCTTCGAACAGATTCTCGTAAGTATCAGTCATTGCGTTGTACCCATTCTCCCAATCGCTGAACATAA
TCTTTTCCACAACAACTTCTCCTTCAACTCCAGCGTTCTGAGCAATAAGAGCAGCTGGTGACAGCAATGC
CTTTTGTACTATGTCAGCTCCCAAACGTTCATCAGCATCCTCAAAAGTCTCCTTAATGGCGGGAATAACA
GTGGAGAGATGCACCAAAGCAGCACCACCACCTGGAACTATGCCTTCCTCGATAGCAGCAAATGTTGCGT
TCTTTGCATCCTCGATACGAAGCTTACGGTCCTCAAGCTCAGTTTCAGTTGCTGCTCCGACTTTAATGAC
AGCAACACCTCCAGATAGCTTCGCAATTCTCTCAGCGAGCTTCTCTGAGTCATACACAGAATCAGTCTCA
AATAGTTCTTTCTTCAGCTGAGCAATCCGAGCTTGTAATTCGTCCTTGGAAGCTGCATCTGCAATGAGGG
TAGTCGAATCTTTGCTAATCGTGACTTTTCGGGCAATACCCAATTGATCTATGGTTGCGTTTTCAACCAG
TAAGCTCATGTCCATGGCTAGGTACTCAGCTCCTGTCAAGATTGCAATATCTTGAAGCATGGCTTTTCTT
CTTTCTCCAAATCCTGGCGCTTTAACGGCAACAACATTGAGGACACCACGAAGCTTGTTCACGACAAGGG
TAGCTAAGGCTTCACCAGTAACATCCTCTGCAATAATCAACAACGGAGCACGAAGCTGAGTGGTCTTCTC
CAAAATAGGGATGATGTCTTTGATCGCAGTGATCTTCTGATCAGTGATCAATACCCTAGCATTCTCAAAC
TCAGCTAGTAGTTTCTCAGGGTTTGTAACAAACTGAGGCGAGATGTAACCTCTGTCAATCTCCATCCCTT
CTTCAACTTCGACCGTGGTTTCAAAAGAAGATGAAGATTCAATGGACAAAACACCATCAGGTCCAACTTT
GTCGATGGCATCAGCAATCATTGACCCTATAAGGTCATCATTTCCAGCAGAGATAGAAGCCACAGCTCTG
ATGTCATCACGACCTTTCACGGGCCTAGCTTTCTTCTGAAGCTCTTCGATCAGACCTTGAACAGTCTTAT
CAATTCCCCTCTTGAGTGAAACGGGATTCGCACCAGAAGTGACGCTCAACAATCCATGTTTGATTATCTC
CCGAGCAAGGATAGACGCAGTGGTTGTCCCATCACCAGCAGAGTCATTAGTCTTACTCGCAACCTCACGA
ATAAGCGCTGCACCAGCATTTTCCATGGCATTAGGTAACTCAATAGCTCTAGCAATGGTGACTCCATCAT
TCACAACCTTAGGACTTCCAAATTCATCCAACACAACATTCCTCCCTCTGGGGCCAAGCGTAAGACCAAC
ACAATCAGCAAGCTTATCAATACCAGCTTGTAGAGCAGCTCTAGAGTGCTGGTCAAAAGCTATTTCCTTT
ACATTCATATGTATATCTCCTACTGCACCTATTGTTGGTGAAGTGCTCGTGAAAACACCTAAACGGACTG
GCTGTTTCCTGTGTGAAATTGTTATCCGCTCACAATTCCACACATTATACGAGCCGATGATTAATTGTCA
ACAGCTCATTTCAGAATATTTGCCAGAACCGTTATGATGTCGGCGCAAAAAACATTATCCAGAACGGGAG
TGCGCCTTGAGCGACACGAATTATGCAGTGATTTACGACCTGCACAGCCATACCACAGCTTCCGATGGCT
GCCTGACGCCAGAAGCATTGGTGCACCGTGCAGTCGATGATAAGCTGTCAAACATGAGAATTGTGCCTAA
TGAGTGAGCTAACTTACATTAATTGCGTTGCGCGACACCATCGAATGGTGCAAAACCTTTCGCGGTATGG
CATGATAGCGCCCGGAAGAGAGTCAATTCAGGGTGGTGAATGTGAAACCAGTAACGTTATACGATGTCGC
AGAGTATGCCGGTGTCTCTTATCAGACCGTTTCCCGCGTGGTGAACCAGGCCAGCCACGTTTCTGCGAAA
ACGCGGGAAAAAGTGGAAGCGGCGATGGCGGAGCTGAATTACATTCCCAACCGCGTGGCACAACAACTGG
CGGGCAAACAGTCGTTGCTGATTGGCGTTGCCACCTCCAGTCTGGCCCTGCACGCGCCGTCGCAAATTGT
CGCGGCGATTAAATCTCGCGCCGATCAACTGGGTGCCAGCGTGGTGGTGTCGATGGTAGAACGAAGCGGC
GTCGAAGCCTGTAAAGCGGCGGTGCACAATCTTCTCGCGCAACGCGTCAGTGGGCTGATCATTAACTATC
CGCTGGATGACCAGGATGCCATTGCTGTGGAAGCTGCCTGCACTAATGTTCCGGCGTTATTTCTTGATGT
CTCTGACCAGACACCCATCAACAGTATTATTTTCTCCCATGAAGACGGTACGCGACTGGGCGTGGAGCAT
CTGGTCGCATTGGGTCACCAGCAAATCGCGCTGTTAGCGGGCCCATTAAGTTCTGTCTCGGCGCGTCTGC
GTCTGGCTGGCTGGCATAAATATCTCACTCGCAATCAAATTCAGCCGATAGCGGAACGGGAAGGCGACTG
GAGTGCCATGTCCGGTTTTCAACAAACCATGCAAATGCTGAATGAGGGCATCGTTCCCACTGCGATGCTG
GTTGCCAACGATCAGATGGCGCTGGGCGCAATGCGCGCCATTACCGAGTCCGGGCTGCGCGTTGGTGCGG
ATATCTCGGTAGTGGGATACGACGATACCGAAGACAGCTCATGTTATATCCCGCCGTTAACCACCATCAA
ACAGGATTTTCGCCTGCTGGGGCAAACCAGCGTGGACCGCTTGCTGCAACTCTCTCAGGGCCAGGCGGTG
AAGGGCAATCAGCTGTTGCCCGTCTCACTGGTGAAAAGAAAAACCACCCTGGCGCCCAATACGCAAACCG
CCTCTCCCCGCGCGTTGGCCGATTCATTAATGCAGCTGGCACGACAGGTTTCCCGACTGGAAAGCGGGCA
GTGAAGGGTCCCTAAGTCTCCTCAGCAAAACGAAAGGCCCAGTCTTTCGACTGAGCCTTTCGTTTTATTT
GACCGGATGTCCTCTTCCTCCTGGGCTGACTTCAGGTGCTACATTTGAAGAGATAAATTGCACTGAAATC
TAGAGCGGTTCAGTAGAAAAGATCAAAGGATCTTCTTGAGATCCTTTTTTTCTGCGCGTAATCTTTTGCC
CTGTAAACGAAAAAACCACCTGGGGAGGTGGTTTGATCGAAGGTTAAGTCAGTTGGGGAACTGCTTAACC
GTGGTAACTGGCTTTCGCAGAGCACAGCAACCAAATCTGTCCTTCCAGTGTAGCCGGACTTTGGCGCACA
CTTCAAGAGCAACCGCGTGTTTAGCTAAACAAATCCTCTGCGAACTCCCAGTTACCAATGGCTGCTGCCA
GTGGCGTTTTACCGTGCTTTTCCGGGTTGGACTCAAGTGAACAGTTACCGGATAAGGCGCAGCAGTCGGG
CTGAACGGGGAGTTCTTGCTTACAGCCCAGCTTGGAGCGAACGACCTACACCGAGCCGAGATACCAGTGT
GTGAGCTATGAGAAAGCGCCACACTTCCCGTAAGGGAGAAAGGCGGAACAGGTATCCGGTAAACGGCAGG
GTCGGAACAGGAGAGCGCAAGAGGGAGCGACCCGCCGGAAACGGTGGGGATCTTTAAGTCCTGTCGGGTT
TCGCCCGTACTGTCAGATTCATGGTTGAGCCTCACGGCTCCCACAGATGCACCGGAAAAGCGTCTGTTTA
TGTGAACTCTGGCAGGAGGGCGGAGCCTATGGAAAAACGCCACCGGCGCGGCCCTGCTGTTTTGCCTCAC
ATGTTAGTCCCCTGCTTATCCACGGAATCTGTGGGTAACTTTGTATGTGTCCGCAGCGCCCGCCGCAGTC
TCACGCCCGGAGCGTAGCGACCGAGTGACGGCCTTAATTTGGCTT
